Addgene plasmid #81850: pDONR223_TNFRSF14_WT
Purpose: Gateway Donor vector containing TNFRSF14 , part of the Target Accelerator Plasmid Collection.
Depositing lab: Jesse Boehm & William Hahn & David Root. Depositing organization: Broad Institute. Publication: Systematic Functional Interrogation of Rare Cancer Variants Identifies Oncogenic Alleles. Kim E, Ilic N, Shrestha Y, Zou L, Kamburov A, Zhu C, Yang X, Lubonja R, Tran N, Nguyen C, Lawrence MS, Piccioni F, Bagul M, Doench JG, Chouinard CR, Wu X, Hogstrom L, Natoli T, Tamayo P, Horn H, Corsello SM, Lage K, Root DE, Subramanian A, Golub TR, Getz G, Boehm JS, Hahn WC. Cancer Discov. 2016 Jul;6(7):714-26. doi: 10.1158/2159-8290.CD-16-0160. Epub 2016 May 4. PubMed 27147599.
Backbone
  Vector backbone: pDONR223
  Backbone manufacturer: Invitrogen
  Backbone size w/o insert (bp): 2790
  Vector type: Gateway Entry vector
Growth in bacteria
  Bacterial resistance: Spectinomycin, 50 μg/mL
  Growth temperature: 37°C
  Growth strain: DH5alpha
  Copy number: High Copy
Gene/Insert
  Gene/Insert name: TNFRSF14
  Species: H. sapiens (human)
  Mutation: K17R
  GenBank ID: NM_003820.3
  Entrez Gene: TNFRSF14 (a.k.a. ATAR, CD270, HVEA, HVEM, LIGHTR, TR2)
  Promoter: None
  Cloning method: Gateway Cloning
  Sequencing primers: 5′ M13pUC-fwd; 3′ M13-Rev
Terms and licenses: Academic/Nonprofit Terms; Industry Terms: Not Available to Industry
Depositor comments: Closed state: stop codon immediately follows insert
How to cite: pDONR223_TNFRSF14_WT was a gift from Jesse Boehm & William Hahn & David Root (Addgene plasmid # 81850 ; http://n2t.net/addgene:81850 ; RRID:Addgene_81850)
