[The description below was written by a language model from this plasmid's Addgene catalogue record and pLannotate feature annotations shown in this document.]
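Description:
pDONR223_TNFRSF14_WT is a Gateway entry clone built on the Invitrogen pDONR223 backbone and carrying the human TNFRSF14 open reading frame, which encodes the TNF receptor superfamily member also known as HVEM, HVEA, CD270 or LIGHTR. It is a bacterial propagation plasmid only. It replicates from a high-copy ColE1/pUC-type origin and is selected with spectinomycin through the aadA (SmR) aminoglycoside adenylyltransferase gene, which lies downstream of fragments of a class 1 integron Pc promoter and a gentamicin resistance gene. The sequenced record is 3,645 nt.

The TNFRSF14 coding sequence (about 850 bp) sits between two attL recombination sites, which the automated annotation labels as attL4 and attL3 variants. These sites allow LR Clonase-mediated transfer of the ORF into any compatible Gateway destination vector. The record lists no promoter for the insert, so expression depends on the destination vector chosen. A T7 promoter lies just outside one attL site and points back toward the insert on the opposite strand. rrnB T1 and T2 terminators insulate the cloning region from read-through transcription, and short lacZα and lacI fragments are backbone remnants. The clone is in the "closed" configuration, meaning a stop codon immediately follows the ORF, so it yields native or N-terminally tagged protein but not C-terminal fusions.

Although the name designates the clone as wild type, the catalogue lists a K17R change relative to the reference transcript, and the record does not explain this difference. The plasmid belongs to the Target Accelerator Plasmid Collection and serves as the reference allele alongside variant clones in systematic functional testing of rare cancer-associated mutations.
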