Features (pLannotate 1.2.2; 12 found; start..end, strand, type, name):
     38..74      -  CDS            lacZα (fragment): LacZα fragment of β-galactosidase; lacZ fragment
     91..186     +  protein_bind   attL4: mutant version of attL; recombination site for the Gateway® LR reaction LR Clonase™
    192..1040    +  CDS            TNFRSF14: TNR14_HUMAN - Also known as HVEA, HVEM From Homo sapiens (Human).
   1048..1143    -  protein_bind   attL3: mutant version of attL; recombination site for the Gateway® LR reaction LR Clonase™
   1162..1180    -  promoter       T7 promoter: promoter for bacteriophage T7 RNA polymerase
   1370..1393    +  promoter       Pc promoter (fragment): intI1 (promoter lies within the coding sequence); class 1 integron promoter
   1569..1625    +  CDS            GmR (fragment): gentamycin acetyltransferase; aacC1; confers resistance to gentamycin
   1632..2423    +  CDS            SmR: aminoglycoside adenylyltransferase (Murphy, 1985); aadA; confers resistance to spectinomycin and streptomycin
   2516..3104    +  rep_origin     ori: high-copy-number ColE1/pMB1/pBR322/pUC origin of replication
   3287..3379    +  CDS            lacI (fragment): lac repressor; lacI; The lac repressor binds to the lac operator to inhibit transcription in E. coli. This inhibition can be relieved by adding lactose or isopropyl-β-D-thiogalactopyranoside (IPTG).
   3434..3461    -  terminator     rrnB T2 terminator: transcription terminator T2 from the E. coli rrnB gene
   3593..3636    +  terminator     rrnB T1 terminator: Escherichia coli rrnB; transcription terminator T1 from the E. coli rrnB gene
>Addgene plasmid #81850 | pDONR223_TNFRSF14_WT | addgene full sequence | sequence record 168744 | Addgene NGS Result
GGCAGTTCCCTACTCTCGCGTTAACGCTAGCATGGATGTTTTCCCAGTCACGACGTTGTAAAACGACGGC
CAGTCTTAAGCTCGGGCCCCAAATAATGATTTTATTTTGACTGATAGTGACCTGTTCGTTGCAACAAATT
GATGAGCAATGCTTTCTTATAATGCCAACTTTGTACAAAAAAGTTGGCACCATGGAGCCTCCTGGAGACT
GGGGGCCTCCTCCCTGGAGATCCACCCCCAGAACCGACGTCTTGAGGCTGGTGCTGTATCTCACCTTCCT
GGGAGCCCCCTGCTACGCCCCAGCTCTGCCGTCCTGCAAGGAGGACGAGTACCCAGTGGGCTCCGAGTGC
TGCCCCAAGTGCAGTCCAGGTTATCGTGTGAAGGAGGCCTGCGGGGAGCTGACGGGCACAGTGTGTGAAC
CCTGCCCTCCAGGCACCTACATTGCCCACCTCAATGGCCTAAGCAAGTGTCTGCAGTGCCAAATGTGTGA
CCCAGCCATGGGCCTGCGCGCGAGCCGGAACTGCTCCAGGACAGAGAACGCCGTGTGTGGCTGCAGCCCA
GGCCACTTCTGCATCGTCCAGGACGGGGACCACTGCGCCGCGTGCCGCGCTTACGCCACCTCCAGCCCGG
GCCAGAGGGTGCAGAAGGGAGGCACCGAGAGTCAGGACACCCTGTGTCAGAACTGCCCCCCGGGGACCTT
CTCTCCCAATGGGACCCTGGAGGAATGTCAGCACCAGACCAAGTGCAGCTGGCTGGTGACGAAGGCCGGA
GCTGGGACCAGCAGCTCCCACTGGGTATGGTGGTTTCTCTCAGGGAGCCTCGTCATCGTCATTGTTTGCT
CCACAGTTGGCCTAATCATATGTGTGAAAAGAAGAAAGCCAAGGGGTGATGTAGTCAAGGTGATCGTCTC
CGTCCAGCGGAAAAGACAGGAGGCAGAAGGTGAGGCCACAGTCATTGAGGCCCTGCAGGCCCCTCCGGAC
GTCACCACGGTGGCCGTGGAGGAGACAATACCCTCATTCACGGGGAGGAGCCCAAACCACTGATTGCCAA
CTTTCTTGTACAAAGTTGGCATTATAAGAAAGCATTGCTTATCAATTTGTTGCAACGAACAGGTCACTAT
CAGTCAAAATAAAATCATTATTTGCCATCCAGCTGATATCCCCTATAGTGAGTCGTATTACATGGTCATA
GCTGTTTCCTGGCAGCTCTGGCCCGTGTCTCAAAATCTCTGATGTTACATTGCACAAGATAAAAATATAT
CATCATGCCTCCTCTAGACCAGCCAGGACAGAAATGCCTCGACTTCGCTGCTACCCAAGGTTGCCGGGTG
ACGCACACCGTGGAAACGGATGAAGGCACGAACCCAGTGGACATAAGCCTGTTCGGTTCGTAAGCTGTAA
TGCAAGTAGCGTATGCGCTCACGCAACTGGTCCAGAACCTTGACCGAACGCAGCGGTGGTAACGGCGCAG
TGGCGGTTTTCATGGCTTGTTATGACTGTTTTTTTGGGGTACAGTCTATGCCTCGGGCATCCAAGCAGCA
AGCGCGTTACGCCGTGGGTCGATGTTTGATGTTATGGAGCAGCAACGATGTTACGCAGCAGGGCAGTCGC
CCTAAAACAAAGTTAAACATTATGAGGGAAGCGGTGATCGCCGAAGTATCGACTCAACTATCAGAGGTAG
TTGGCGTCATCGAGCGCCATCTCGAACCGACGTTGCTGGCCGTACATTTGTACGGCTCCGCAGTGGATGG
CGGCCTGAAGCCACACAGTGATATTGATTTGCTGGTTACGGTGACCGTAAGGCTTGATGAAACAACGCGG
CGAGCTTTGATCAACGACCTTTTGGAAACTTCGGCTTCCCCTGGAGAGAGCGAGATTCTCCGCGCTGTAG
AAGTCACCATTGTTGTGCACGACGACATCATTCCGTGGCGTTATCCAGCTAAGCGCGAACTGCAATTTGG
AGAATGGCAGCGCAATGACATTCTTGCAGGTATCTTCGAGCCAGCCACGATCGACATTGATCTGGCTATC
TTGCTGACAAAAGCAAGAGAACATAGCGTTGCCTTGGTAGGTCCAGCGGCGGAGGAACTCTTTGATCCGG
TTCCTGAACAGGATCTATTTGAGGCGCTAAATGAAACCTTAACGCTATGGAACTCGCCGCCCGACTGGGC
TGGCGATGAGCGAAATGTAGTGCTTACGTTGTCCCGCATTTGGTACAGCGCAGTAACCGGCAAAATCGCG
CCGAAGGATGTCGCTGCCGACTGGGCAATGGAGCGCCTGCCGGCCCAGTATCAGCCCGTCATACTTGAAG
CTAGACAGGCTTATCTTGGACAAGAAGAAGATCGCTTGGCCTCGCGCGCAGATCAGTTGGAAGAATTTGT
CCACTACGTGAAAGGCGAGATCACCAAGGTAGTCGGCAAATAACCCTCGAGCCACCCATGACCAAAATCC
CTTAACGTGAGTTACGCGTCGTTCCACTGAGCGTCAGACCCCGTAGAAAAGATCAAAGGATCTTCTTGAG
ATCCTTTTTTTCTGCGCGTAATCTGCTGCTTGCAAACAAAAAAACCACCGCTACCAGCGGTGGTTTGTTT
GCCGGATCAAGAGCTACCAACTCTTTTTCCGAAGGTAACTGGCTTCAGCAGAGCGCAGATACCAAATACT
GTTCTTCTAGTGTAGCCGTAGTTAGGCCACCACTTCAAGAACTCTGTAGCACCGCCTACATACCTCGCTC
TGCTAATCCTGTTACCAGTGGCTGCTGCCAGTGGCGATAAGTCGTGTCTTACCGGGTTGGACTCAAGACG
ATAGTTACCGGATAAGGCGCAGCGGTCGGGCTGAACGGGGGGTTCGTGCACACAGCCCAGCTTGGAGCGA
ACGACCTACACCGAACTGAGATACCTACAGCGTGAGCTATGAGAAAGCGCCACGCTTCCCGAAGGGAGAA
AGGCGGACAGGTATCCGGTAAGCGGCAGGGTCGGAACAGGAGAGCGCACGAGGGAGCTTCCAGGGGGAAA
CGCCTGGTATCTTTATAGTCCTGTCGGGTTTCGCCACCTCTGACTTGAGCGTCGATTTTTGTGATGCTCG
TCAGGGGGGCGGAGCCTATGGAAAAACGCCAGCAACGCGGCCTTTTTACGGTTCCTGGCCTTTTGCTGGC
CTTTTGCTCACATGTTCTTTCCTGCGTTATCCCCTGATTCTGTGGATAACCGTATTACCGCCTTTGAGTG
AGCTGATACCGCTCGCCGCAGCCGAACGACCGAGCGCAGCGAGTCAGTGAGCGAGGAAGCGGAAGAGCGC
CCAATACGCAAACCGCCTCTCCCCGCGCGTTGGCCGATTCATTAATGCAGCTGGCACGACAGGTTTCCCG
ACTGGAAAGCGGGCAGTGAGCGCAACGCAATTAATACGCGTACCGCTAGCCAGGAAGAGTTTGTAGAAAC
GCAAAAAGGCCATCCGTCAGGATGGCCTTCTGCTTAGTTTGATGCCTGGCAGTTTATGGCGGGCGTCCTG
CCCGCCACCCTCCGGGCCGTTGCTTCACAACGTTCAAATCCGCTCCCGGCGGATTTGTCCTACTCAGGAG
AGCGTTCACCGACAAACAACAGATAAAACGAAAGGCCCAGTCTTCCGACTGAGCCTTTCGTTTTATTTGA
TGCCT
