>Addgene plasmid #81850 | pDONR223_TNFRSF14_WT | depositor partial sequence | sequence record 155169 | Insert sequence
ATGGAGCCTCCTGGAGACTGGGGGCCTCCTCCCTGGAGATCCACCCCCAGAACCGACGTCTTGAGGCTGG
TGCTGTATCTCACCTTCCTGGGAGCCCCCTGCTACGCCCCAGCTCTGCCGTCCTGCAAGGAGGACGAGTA
CCCAGTGGGCTCCGAGTGCTGCCCCAAGTGCAGTCCAGGTTATCGTGTGAAGGAGGCCTGCGGGGAGCTG
ACGGGCACAGTGTGTGAACCCTGCCCTCCAGGCACCTACATTGCCCACCTCAATGGCCTAAGCAAGTGTC
TGCAGTGCCAAATGTGTGACCCAGCCATGGGCCTGCGCGCGAGCCGGAACTGCTCCAGGACAGAGAACGC
CGTGTGTGGCTGCAGCCCAGGCCACTTCTGCATCGTCCAGGACGGGGACCACTGCGCCGCGTGCCGCGCT
TACGCCACCTCCAGCCCGGGCCAGAGGGTGCAGAAGGGAGGCACCGAGAGTCAGGACACCCTGTGTCAGA
ACTGCCCCCCGGGGACCTTCTCTCCCAATGGGACCCTGGAGGAATGTCAGCACCAGACCAAGTGCAGCTG
GCTGGTGACGAAGGCCGGAGCTGGGACCAGCAGCTCCCACTGGGTATGGTGGTTTCTCTCAGGGAGCCTC
GTCATCGTCATTGTTTGCTCCACAGTTGGCCTAATCATATGTGTGAAAAGAAGAAAGCCAAGGGGTGATG
TAGTCAAGGTGATCGTCTCCGTCCAGCGGAAAAGACAGGAGGCAGAAGGTGAGGCCACAGTCATTGAGGC
CCTGCAGGCCCCTCCGGACGTCACCACGGTGGCCGTGGAGGAGACAATACCCTCATTCACGGGGAGGAGC
CCAAACCAC
